Addgene plasmid #105838: pBad-CA TAG233
Purpose: Expresses thermostable variant of human carbonic anhydrase II with TAG stop codon at site 233 and C-terminal 6x his tag
Depositing lab: Ryan Mehl. Publication: Chemical Biology & Biochemistry Laboratory : Using Genetic Code Expansion Manual. Mehl R, van Zee K, Kean K. 2020.
Backbone
  Vector backbone: pBad
  Backbone manufacturer: Invitrogen
  Backbone size w/o insert (bp): 4100
  Total vector size (bp): 4900
  Vector type: Bacterial Expression
Growth in bacteria
  Bacterial resistance: Ampicillin, 100 μg/mL
  Growth temperature: 37°C
  Growth strain: DH5alpha
  Copy number: Low Copy
Gene/Insert
  Gene/Insert name: human carbonic anhydrase II thermostable variant (alt name: HCAII)
  Species: H. sapiens (human)
  Insert size (bp): 801
  Mutation: TAG stop codon at site 233
  Entrez Gene: CA2 (a.k.a. CA-II, CAC, CAII, Car2, HEL-76, HEL-S-282)
  Promoter: pBad/arabinose
  Tag / fusion protein: 6x his tag (C terminal on insert)
  Cloning method: Restriction Enzyme; 5′ cloning site NcoI (not destroyed); 3′ cloning site HindIII (not destroyed)
  Sequencing primers: 5′ ATGCCATAGCATTTTTATCC; 3′ GATTTAATCTGTATCAGG
Terms and licenses: Academic/Nonprofit Terms; Industry Terms: Not Available to Industry
Depositor comments: Please visit https://openlibrary-repo.ecampusontario.ca/jspui/handle/123456789/838 for Chemical Biology & Biochemistry Laboratory Using Genetic Code Expansion Manual.
How to cite: pBad-CA TAG233 was a gift from Ryan Mehl (Addgene plasmid # 105838 ; http://n2t.net/addgene:105838 ; RRID:Addgene_105838)
