[The description below was written by a language model from this plasmid's Addgene catalogue record and pLannotate feature annotations shown in this document.]
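Description:
pBad-CA TAG233 is a bacterial expression plasmid built on the Invitrogen pBad backbone for arabinose-inducible production of a thermostable variant of human carbonic anhydrase II (CA2/HCAII) in E. coli. The roughly 800 bp coding sequence was cloned between NcoI and HindIII sites, both retained, downstream of the araBAD promoter. The divergently transcribed araC gene on the same plasmid supplies the regulator that represses the promoter without L-arabinose and activates it when the sugar is added. Transcription ends at the rrnB T1 and T2 terminators, which are preceded by a fragment of the rrnB 5S rRNA region. The plasmid replicates from a ColE1/pBR322-type origin accompanied by the bom site. Only a fragment of rop is annotated, and the catalogue lists the plasmid as low copy. Selection is by ampicillin through the bla (AmpR) gene. The catalogue gives a total size of about 4.9 kb, whereas the sequenced record is 4,757 nt.

The defining feature is an amber (TAG) stop codon placed at position 233 of the carbonic anhydrase reading frame, with a 6x His tag at the C terminus. In an ordinary host, translation stops at the TAG, giving a truncated product without the tag. Full-length, His-tagged protein is made only when the amber codon is suppressed, typically by an orthogonal aminoacyl-tRNA synthetase/tRNA pair supplied from a separate plasmid that inserts a noncanonical amino acid at that site. The C-terminal tag therefore allows purification and also reports on successful read-through. The associated publication is a teaching laboratory manual on genetic code expansion, so the construct most likely serves as a model protein for site-specific noncanonical amino acid incorporation. The record does not specify which amino acid or synthetase it is meant to be paired with.
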