Features (pLannotate 1.2.2; 11 found; start..end, strand, type, name):
     15..299     +  promoter       araBAD promoter: araBAD; promoter of the L-arabinose operon of E. coli; the araC regulatory gene is transcribed in the opposite direction (Guzman et al., 1995)
    333..1112    +  CDS            CA2: CAH2_HUMAN - Experimental evidence at protein level: Swiss-Prot protein existence level 1. Essential for bone resorption and osteoclast differentiation (By similarity). Reversible hydration of carbon dioxide. Can hydrate cyanamide to urea. Involved in the regulation of fluid secretion into the anterior chamber of the eye. Contributes to intracellular pH regulation in the duodenal upper villous epithelium during proton- coupled peptide absorption. Stimulates the chloride-bicarbonate exchange activity of SLC26A6. From Homo sapiens (Human).
   1223..1338    +  ncRNA          5S rRNA: Accession: RF00001 - 5S ribosomal RNA
   1342..1428    +  terminator     rrnB T1 terminator: Escherichia coli rrnB; transcription terminator T1 from the E. coli rrnB gene
   1520..1547    +  terminator     rrnB T2 terminator: transcription terminator T2 from the E. coli rrnB gene
   1566..1657    +  promoter       AmpR promoter: bla
   1658..2518    +  CDS            AmpR: β-lactamase; bla; confers resistance to ampicillin, carbenicillin, and related antibiotics
   2689..3277    +  rep_origin     ori: high-copy-number ColE1/pMB1/pBR322/pUC origin of replication
   3463..3603    -  misc_feature   bom: basis of mobility region from pBR322
   3705..3745    -  CDS            rop (fragment): Rop protein, which maintains plasmids at low copy number; rop
   3867..4745    -  CDS            araC: L-arabinose regulatory protein; araC
>Addgene plasmid #105838 | pBad-CA TAG233 | addgene full sequence | sequence record 205520 | Addgene NGS Result
CCCGCCATTCAGAGAAGAAACCAATTGTCCATATTGCATCAGACATTGCCGTCACTGCGTCTTTTACTGG
CTCTTCTCGCTAACCAAACCGGTAACCCCGCTTATTAAAAGCATTCTGTAACAAAGCGGGACCAAAGCCA
TGACAAAAACGCGTAACAAAAGTGTCTATAATCACGGCAGAAAAGTCCACATTGATTATTTGCACGGCGT
CACACTTTGCTATGCCATAGCATTTTTATCCATAAGATTAGCGGATCCTACCTGACGCTTTTTATCGCAA
CTCTCTACTGTTTCTCCATACCCGTTTTTTGGGCTAACAGGAGGAATTAACCATGGCGCATCATTGGGGT
TACGGTAAACACAACGGTCCGGAGCATTGGCACAAAGATTTTCCAATTGCGAAGGGCGAACGTCAAAGCC
CGGTTGACATTGATACGCACACGGCAAAGTACGACCCGAGCCTGAAACCGCTGAGCGTTTCCTATGACCA
GGCTACGAGCCTGCGTATCCTGAACAATGGCCACACCTTCAACGTGGAGTTTGATGATTCCCAAGATAAG
GCGGTTCTGAAAGGTGGTCCGTTGGATGGCACCTACCGCCTGATCCAATTTCACTTTCACTGGGGTAGCC
ACGACGGTCAGGGCAGCGAGCATACCGTGGACAAAAAGAAGTATGCAGCCGAACTGCACCTGGTGCATTG
GAACACGAAGTACGGCGACTTCGGTAAAGCGGTCCAGCAACCGGACGGTCTGGCTGTTCTGGGTATTTTC
CTGAAGGTCGGCAGCGCGAACCCGGGTCTGCAGAAAGTGGTTGACGTGTTGGACTCTATCAAGACCAAAG
GCAAGAGCGCGGACTTCACCAATTTCGATCCGCGTGGTCTGCTGCCGGAGAGCCTGGATTACTGGACTTA
TCCGGGCAGCCTGACCACCCCGCCATTGCTGGAGTGCGTGACCTGGATCGTCTTGAAAGAACCGATCAGC
GTTAGCTCTGAACAGGTCAGCAAGTTCCGCAAGCTGAATTTCAATGGTTAGGGCGAGCCGGAAGAACCGA
TGGTCGATAATTGGCGTCCTACCCAACCGCTGAAAAACCGCCAGATTAAAGCATCCTTTAAGCATCACCA
CCACCATCACTAAAAGCTTGGCTGTTTTGGCGGATGAGAGAAGATTTTCAGCCTGATACAGATTAAATCA
GAACGCAGAAGCGGTCTGATAAAACAGAATTTGCCTGGCGGCAGTAGCGCGGTGGTCCCACCTGACCCCA
TGCCGAACTCAGAAGTGAAACGCCGTAGCGCCGATGGTAGTGTGGGGTCTCCCCATGCGAGAGTAGGGAA
CTGCCAGGCATCAAATAAAACGAAAGGCTCAGTCGAAAGACTGGGCCTTTCGTTTTATCTGTTGTTTGTC
GGTGAACGCTCTCCTGAGTAGGACAAATCCGCCGGGAGCGGATTTGAACGTTGCGAAGCAACGGCCCGGA
GGGTGGCGGGCAGGACGCCCGCCATAAACTGCCAGGCATCAAATTAAGCAGAAGGCCATCCTGACGGATG
GCCTTTTTGCGTTTCTACAAACTCTTTTGTTTATTTTTCTAAATACATTCAAATATGTATCCGCTCATGA
GACAATAACCCTGATAAATGCTTCAATAATATTGAAAAAGGAAGAGTATGAGTATTCAACATTTCCGTGT
CGCCCTTATTCCCTTTTTTGCGGCATTTTGCCTTCCTGTTTTTGCTCACCCAGAAACGCTGGTGAAAGTA
AAAGATGCTGAAGATCAGTTGGGTGCACGAGTGGGTTACATCGAACTGGATCTCAACAGCGGTAAGATCC
TTGAGAGTTTTCGCCCCGAAGAACGTTTTCCAATGATGAGCACTTTTAAAGTTCTGCTATGTGGCGCGGT
ATTATCCCGTGTTGACGCCGGGCAAGAGCAACTCGGTCGCCGCATACACTATTCTCAGAATGACTTGGTT
GAGTACTCACCAGTCACAGAAAAGCATCTTACGGATGGCATGACAGTAAGAGAATTATGCAGTGCTGCCA
TAACCATGAGTGATAACACTGCGGCCAACTTACTTCTGACAACGATCGGAGGACCGAAGGAGCTAACCGC
TTTTTTGCACAACATGGGGGATCATGTAACTCGCCTTGATCGTTGGGAACCGGAGCTGAATGAAGCCATA
CCAAACGACGAGCGTGACACCACGATGCCTGTAGCAATGGCAACAACGTTGCGCAAACTATTAACTGGCG
AACTACTTACTCTAGCTTCCCGGCAACAATTAATAGACTGGATGGAGGCGGATAAAGTTGCAGGACCACT
TCTGCGCTCGGCCCTTCCGGCTGGCTGGTTTATTGCTGATAAATCTGGAGCCGGTGAGCGTGGGTCTCGC
GGTATCATTGCAGCACTGGGGCCAGATGGTAAGCCCTCCCGTATCGTAGTTATCTACACGACGGGGAGTC
AGGCAACTATGGATGAACGAAATAGACAGATCGCTGAGATAGGTGCCTCACTGATTAAGCATTGGTAACT
GTCAGACCAAGTTTACTCATATATACTTTAGATTGATTTAAAACTTCATTTTTAATTTAAAAGGATCTAG
GTGAAGATCCTTTTTGATAATCTCATGACCAAAATCCCTTAACGTGAGTTTTCGTTCCACTGAGCGTCAG
ACCCCGTAGAAAAGATCAAAGGATCTTCTTGAGATCCTTTTTTTCTGCGCGTAATCTGCTGCTTGCAAAC
AAAAAAACCACCGCTACCAGCGGTGGTTTGTTTGCCGGATCAAGAGCTACCAACTCTTTTTCCGAAGGTA
ACTGGCTTCAGCAGAGCGCAGATACCAAATACTGTCCTTCTAGTGTAGCCGTAGTTAGGCCACCACTTCA
AGAACTCTGTAGCACCGCCTACATACCTCGCTCTGCTAATCCTGTTACCAGTGGCTGCTGCCAGTGGCGA
TAAGTCGTGTCTTACCGGGTTGGACTCAAGACGATAGTTACCGGATAAGGCGCAGCGGTCGGGCTGAACG
GGGGGTTCGTGCACACAGCCCAGCTTGGAGCGAACGACCTACACCGAACTGAGATACCTACAGCGTGAGC
TATGAGAAAGCGCCACGCTTCCCGAAGGGAGAAAGGCGGACAGGTATCCGGTAAGCGGCAGGGTCGGAAC
AGGAGAGCGCACGAGGGAGCTTCCAGGGGGAAACGCCTGGTATCTTTATAGTCCTGTCGGGTTTCGCCAC
CTCTGACTTGAGCGTCGATTTTTGTGATGCTCGTCAGGGGGGCGGAGCCTATGGAAAAACGCCAGCAACG
CGGCCTTTTTACGGTTCCTGGCCTTTTGCTGGCCTTTTGCTCACATGTTCTTTCCTGCGTTATCCCCTGA
TTCTGTGGATAACCGTATTACCGCCTTTGAGTGAGCTGATACCGCTCGCCGCAGCCGAACGACCGAGCGC
AGCGAGTCAGTGAGCGAGGAAGCGGAAGAGCGCCTGATGCGGTATTTTCTCCTTACGCATCTGTGCGGTA
TTTCACACCGCATATGGTGCACTCTCAGTACAATCTGCTCTGATGCCGCATAGTTAAGCCAGTATACACT
CCGCTATCGCTACGTGACTGGGTCATGGCTGCGCCCCGACACCCGCCAACACCCGCTGACGCGCCCTGAC
GGGCTTGTCTGCTCCCGGCATCCGCTTACAGACAAGCTGTGACCGTCTCCGGGAGCTGCATGTGTCAGAG
GTTTTCACCGTCATCACCGAAACGCGCGAGGCAGCAGATCAATTCGCGCGCGAAGGCGAAGCGGCATGCA
TAATGTGCCTGTCAAATGGACGAAGCAGGGATTCTGCAAACCCTATGCTACTCCGTCAAGCCGTCAATTG
TCTGATTCGTTACCAATTATGACAACTTGACGGCTACATCATTCACTTTTTCTTCACAACCGGCACGGAA
CTCGCTCGGGCTGGCCCCGGTGCATTTTTTAAATACCCGCGAGAAATAGAGTTGATCGTCAAAACCAACA
TTGCGACCGACGGTGGCGATAGGCATCCGGGTGGTGCTCAAAAGCAGCTTCGCCTGGCTGATACGTTGGT
CCTCGCGCCAGCTTAAGACGCTAATCCCTAACTGCTGGCGGAAAAGATGTGACAGACGCGACGGCGACAA
GCAAACATGCTGTGCGACGCTGGCGATATCAAAATTGCTGTCTGCCAGGTGATCGCTGATGTACTGACAA
GCCTCGCGTACCCGATTATCCATCGGTGGATGGAGCGACTCGTTAATCGCTTCCATGCGCCGCAGTAACA
ATTGCTCAAGCAGATTTATCGCCAGCAGCTCCGAATAGCGCCCTTCCCCTTGCCCGGCGTTAATGATTTG
CCCAAACAGGTCGCTGAAATGCGGCTGGTGCGCTTCATCCGGGCGAAAGAACCCCGTATTGGCAAATATT
GACGGCCAGTTAAGCCATTCATGCCAGTAGGCGCGCGGACGAAAGTAAACCCACTGGTGATACCATTCGC
GAGCCTCCGGATGACGACCGTAGTGATGAATCTCTCCTGGCGGGAACAGCAAAATATCACCCGGTCGGCA
AACAAATTCTCGTCCCTGATTTTTCACCACCCCCTGACCGCGAATGGTGAGATTGAGAATATAACCTTTC
ATTCCCAGCGGTCGGTCGATAAAAAAATCGAGATAACCGTTGGCCTCAATCGGCGTTAAACCCGCCACCA
GATGGGCATTAAACGAGTATCCCGGCAGCAGGGGATCATTTTGCGCTTCAGCCATACTTTTCATACT
