>Addgene plasmid #105838 | pBad-CA TAG233 | depositor partial sequence | sequence record 201318 | HCAII thermostable variant insert
ATGGCGCATCATTGGGGTTACGGTAAACACAACGGTCCGGAGCATTGGCACAAAGATTTTCCAATTGCGA
AGGGCGAACGTCAAAGCCCGGTTGACATTGATACGCACACGGCAAAGTACGACCCGAGCCTGAAACCGCT
GAGCGTTTCCTATGACCAGGCTACGAGCCTGCGTATCCTGAACAATGGCCACACCTTCAACGTGGAGTTT
GATGATTCCCAAGATAAGGCGGTTCTGAAAGGTGGTCCGTTGGATGGCACCTACCGCCTGATCCAATTTC
ACTTTCACTGGGGTAGCCACGACGGTCAGGGCAGCGAGCATACCGTGGACAAAAAGAAGTATGCAGCCGA
ACTGCACCTGGTGCATTGGAACACGAAGTACGGCGACTTCGGTAAAGCGGTCCAGCAACCGGACGGTCTG
GCTGTTCTGGGTATTTTCCTGAAGGTCGGCAGCGCGAACCCGGGTCTGCAGAAAGTGGTTGACGTGTTGG
ACTCTATCAAGACCAAAGGCAAGAGCGCGGACTTCACCAATTTCGATCCGCGTGGTCTGCTGCCGGAGAG
CCTGGATTACTGGACTTATCCGGGCAGCCTGACCACCCCGCCATTGCTGGAGTGCGTGACCTGGATCGTC
TTGAAAGAACCGATCAGCGTTAGCTCTGAACAGGTCAGCAAGTTCCGCAAGCTGAATTTCAATGGTTAGG
GCGAGCCGGAAGAACCGATGGTCGATAATTGGCGTCCTACCCAACCGCTGAAAAACCGCCAGATTAAAGC
ATCCTTTAAGCATCACCACCACCATCACTAA
